Addgene plasmid #22367: pCI-MOR251-1
Depositing lab: Hiroaki Matsunami. Depositing organization: Duke University. Publication: Odor coding by a Mammalian receptor repertoire. Saito H, Chi Q, Zhuang H, Matsunami H, Mainland JD. Sci Signal. 2009 . 2(60):ra9. 10.1126/scisignal.2000016 PubMed 19261596.
Backbone
  Vector backbone: pCI
  Backbone manufacturer: Promega
  Backbone size w/o insert (bp): 4006
  Vector type: Mammalian Expression
Growth in bacteria
  Bacterial resistance: Ampicillin, 100 μg/mL
  Growth temperature: 37°C
  Growth strain: DH5alpha
  Copy number: Unknown
Gene/Insert
  Gene/Insert name: MOR251-1 (alt name: Mus musculus olfactory receptor 532)
  Species: M. musculus (mouse)
  Insert size (bp): 930
  GenBank ID: NM_147026
  Entrez Gene: Olfr532 (a.k.a. MOR251-1)
  Tag / fusion protein: Rho (N terminal on insert)
  Cloning method: Restriction Enzyme; 5′ cloning site NheI (not destroyed); 3′ cloning site NotI (not destroyed)
  Sequencing primers: 5′ T7; 3′ EBV-rev
Terms and licenses: Academic/Nonprofit Terms; Industry Terms: Not Available to Industry
How to cite: pCI-MOR251-1 was a gift from Hiroaki Matsunami (Addgene plasmid # 22367 ; http://n2t.net/addgene:22367 ; RRID:Addgene_22367)
