[The description below was written by a language model from this plasmid's Addgene catalogue record and pLannotate feature annotations shown in this document.]
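Description:
pCI-MOR251-1 is a mammalian expression plasmid built on the Promega pCI backbone and carrying the mouse olfactory receptor MOR251-1 (Olfr532). It is propagated in E. coli through a high-copy ColE1/pUC-type origin and selected with ampicillin via the β-lactamase gene and its native promoter. An f1 origin is also present, which allows production of single-stranded DNA. No mammalian selection marker is recorded, which suits transient transfection.

The roughly 930 bp receptor coding sequence was cloned between the NheI and NotI sites, both retained. It sits downstream of the human cytomegalovirus immediate-early enhancer and promoter and a chimeric β-globin/immunoglobulin heavy chain intron, which generally improves transcript processing and expression. An SV40 polyadenylation signal follows the insert. A T7 promoter just upstream of the insert permits in vitro transcription and serves as a sequencing primer site. The receptor carries an N-terminal Rho tag, a short leader from rhodopsin commonly used to promote cell-surface trafficking of odorant receptors in heterologous cells and to allow their detection. The automated annotation labels the open reading frame as a fragment of human OR13A1. This most likely reflects a homology match to a related odorant receptor, since the catalogue entry specifies the mouse gene. Small annotated fragments of large T antigen, lacZα, bom and rop appear to be backbone remnants rather than functional elements.

The associated publication concerns odor coding across a mammalian receptor repertoire, which fits use of this plasmid for heterologous expression of an individual receptor in cultured cells to test its responses to odorants.
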