Features (pLannotate 1.2.2; 14 found; start..end, strand, type, name):
    140..517     +  enhancer       CMV enhancer: human cytomegalovirus immediate early enhancer
    519..718     +  promoter       CMV promoter: human cytomegalovirus (CMV) immediate early promoter
    857..989     +  intron         chimeric intron: chimera between introns from human β-globin and immunoglobulin heavy chain genes
   1034..1052    +  promoter       T7 promoter: promoter for bacteriophage T7 RNA polymerase
   1130..2056    +  CDS            OR13A1 (fragment): O13A1_HUMAN - Experimental evidence at transcript level: Swiss-Prot protein existence level 2. Odorant receptor. From Homo sapiens (Human).
   2086..2207    -  polyA_signal   SV40 poly(A) signal: SV40 polyadenylation signal
   2230..2298    -  CDS            large T antigen (fragment): large T antigen from SV40 (simian virus 40)
   2317..2384    +  CDS            lacZα (fragment): LacZα fragment of β-galactosidase; lacZ fragment
   2388..2816    +  rep_origin     f1 ori (sequence partly withheld): f1 bacteriophage origin of replication; arrow indicates direction of (+) strand synthesis
   2844..2943    -  misc_feature   bom (fragment): basis of mobility region from pBR322
   3045..3080    -  CDS            rop (fragment): Rop protein, which maintains plasmids at low copy number; rop
   3175..3279    +  promoter       AmpR promoter: bla
   3280..4140    +  CDS            AmpR: β-lactamase; bla; confers resistance to ampicillin, carbenicillin, and related antibiotics
   4311..4899    +  rep_origin     ori: high-copy-number ColE1/pMB1/pBR322/pUC origin of replication
>Addgene plasmid #22367 | pCI-MOR251-1 | depositor full sequence | sequence record 10276 | Author sequence
TCAATATTGGCCATTAGCCATATTATTCATTGGTTATATAGCATAAATCAATATTGGCTATTGGCCATTG
CATACGTTGTATCTATATCATAATATGTACATTTATATTGGCTCATGTCCAATATGACCGCCATGTTGGC
ATTGATTATTGACTAGTTATTAATAGTAATCAATTACGGGGTCATTAGTTCATAGCCCATATATGGAGTT
CCGCGTTACATAACTTACGGTAAATGGCCCGCCTGGCTGACCGCCCAACGACCCCCGCCCATTGACGTCA
ATAATGACGTATGTTCCCATAGTAACGCCAATAGGGACTTTCCATTGACGTCAATGGGTGGAGTATTTAC
GGTAAACTGCCCACTTGGCAGTACATCAAGTGTATCATATGCCAAGTCCGCCCCCTATTGACGTCAATGA
CGGTAAATGGCCCGCCTGGCATTATGCCCAGTACATGACCTTACGGGACTTTCCTACTTGGCAGTACATC
TACGTATTAGTCATCGCTATTACCATGGTGATGCGGTTTTGGCAGTACACCAATGGGCGTGGATAGCGGT
TTGACTCACGGGGATTTCCAAGTCTCCACCCCATTGACGTCAATGGGAGTTTGTTTTGGCACCAAAATCA
ACGGGACTTTCCAAAATGTCGTAATAACCCCGCCCCGTTGACGCAAATGGGCGGTAGGCGTGTACGGTGG
GAGGTCTATATAAGCAGAGCTCGTTTAGTGAACCGTCAGATCACTAGAAGCTTTATTGCGGTAGTTTATC
ACAGTTAAATTGCTAACGCAGTCAGTGCTTCTGACACAACAGTCTCGAACTTAAGCTGCAGAAGTTGGTC
GTGAGGCACTGGGCAGGTAAGTATCAAGGTTACAAGACAGGTTTAAGGAGACCAATAGAAACTGGGCTTG
TCGAGACAGAGAAGACTCTTGCGTTTCTGATAGGCACCTATTGGTCTTACTGACATCCACTTTGCCTTTC
TCTCCACAGGTGTCCACTCCCAGTTCAATTACAGCTCTTAAGGCTAGAGTACTTAATACGACTCACTATA
GGCTAGCATGAATGGCACAGAAGGCCCTAACTTCTACGTGCCCTTCTCCAATGCGACGGGTGTGGTACGC
GAATTCACGCGTATGGCAATAAACAATTCCACAACTGTGGTGGAGTTTGTCCTGCAGGGACTCTCTGAGG
ACCCTGGGCTCCAGGCTCTCTTCTTGGCCTTTTTCTTGCTCCTTTACATCCTGGCTCTTGCAGGAAACAC
CCTCATCATCATAGCCATCAGCCTCAACCCAAGGCTTCACACACCCATGTATTTCTTCCTTGCAAACCTG
GCCCTGTTGGACATCATCTGTACCTCCACTGTTGTTCCCAAGCTGCTGGAGGGTTTGGTGGGTAAGAGCA
GCCACATTTCTTATAAGGGATGCATGACCCAAGTCTTCTTCCTCATCTGGGTTCTAGGGGCTGAGCTGCT
GCTGCTCACTGCCATGGCCTATGACCGCTATGTGGCCATCTGCCGCCCACTGCACTACAACACACTGATG
AGCTGGCCCATCTGTGTCCTGCTTGCAGGTTTTGTGTGGGTGATTGGCATAGCCAACACATCTGTGCATA
TTGGCCTGCTGGTGCGACTCAATTTCTGTGGCTCCAACCAAATTCGTCACTTCTTATGTGAAGTCCCAAC
ACTGCTGCTTCTGTCTTGCAGCCCAACCACCCTCAACAACATTATGCTTGTCATCGCAGATGTTTATTTT
GGTGTGCTCAACTTTCTGTTGACTATGATATCCTACAGCTTCATCATTTCCAGCATCCTGCGCATTCGCT
CAGCCGAGGGCAAGAAGCGTGCATTCTCTACCTGCTCTGCCCACCTGGTAGTAGTCACCCTGTACTACTC
CACCATCATCTACACCTATCTACAGCCTGGCTCTGGATCCTCCTTCCAGAATAGCAAGGTTGTTACCTTA
CTGTACACAGCAGTCAGCCCTACCTTGAATCCCATCATTTATTCTCTAAGGAACAAGGATGTGAAGGTAG
CCCTCAAAAGGTTATTTCCCTGTTTTCATTGAGCGGCCGCTTCGAGCAGACATGATAAGATACATTGATG
AGTTTGGACAAACCACAACTAGAATGCAGTGAAAAAAATGCTTTATTTGTGAAATTTGTGATGCTATTGC
TTTATTTGTAACCATTATAAGCTGCAATAAACAAGTTAACAACAACAATTGCATTCATTTTATGTTTCAG
GTTCAGGGGGAGATGTGGGAGGTTTTTTAAAGCAAGTAAAACCTCTACAAATGTGGTAAAATCGATAAGG
ATCCGGGCTGGCGTAATAGCGAAGAGGCCCGCACCGATCGCCCTTCCCAACAGTTGCGCAGCCTGAATGG
CGAATGG
[124 nt withheld, positions 2388-2511]
C
[91 nt withheld, positions 2513-2603]
A
[49 nt withheld, positions 2605-2653]
CCTTTGACGTTGGAGTCCACGTTCTTT
[37 nt withheld, positions 2681-2717]
ACCCTATCTCGGTCTATTCTTTTGATTTATAAGGGATTTTGCCGATTTCGGCCTATTGGTTAAAAAATGA
GCTGATTTAACAAAAATTTAACGCGAATTTTAACAAAATATTAACGCTTACAATTTCCTGATGCGGTATT
TTCTCCTTACGCATCTGTGCGGTATTTCACACCGCATATGGTGCACTCTCAGTACAATCTGCTCTGATGC
CGCATAGTTAAGCCAGCCCCGACACCCGCCAACACCCGCTGACGCGCCCTGACGGGCTTGTCTGCTCCCG
GCATCCGCTTACAGACAAGCTGTGACCGTCTCCGGGAGCTGCATGTGTCAGAGGTTTTCACCGTCATCAC
CGAAACGCGCGAGACGAAAGGGCCTCGTGATACGCCTATTTTTATAGGTTAATGTCATGATAATAATGGT
TTCTTAGACGTCAGGTGGCACTTTTCGGGGAAATGTGCGCGGAACCCCTATTTGTTTATTTTTCTAAATA
CATTCAAATATGTATCCGCTCATGAGACAATAACCCTGATAAATGCTTCAATAATATTGAAAAAGGAAGA
GTATGAGTATTCAACATTTCCGTGTCGCCCTTATTCCCTTTTTTGCGGCATTTTGCCTTCCTGTTTTTGC
TCACCCAGAAACGCTGGTGAAAGTAAAAGATGCTGAAGATCAGTTGGGTGCACGAGTGGGTTACATCGAA
CTGGATCTCAACAGCGGTAAGATCCTTGAGAGTTTTCGCCCCGAAGAACGTTTTCCAATGATGAGCACTT
TTAAAGTTCTGCTATGTGGCGCGGTATTATCCCGTATTGACGCCGGGCAAGAGCAACTCGGTCGCCGCAT
ACACTATTCTCAGAATGACTTGGTTGAGTACTCACCAGTCACAGAAAAGCATCTTACGGATGGCATGACA
GTAAGAGAATTATGCAGTGCTGCCATAACCATGAGTGATAACACTGCGGCCAACTTACTTCTGACAACGA
TCGGAGGACCGAAGGAGCTAACCGCTTTTTTGCACAACATGGGGGATCATGTAACTCGCCTTGATCGTTG
GGAACCGGAGCTGAATGAAGCCATACCAAACGACGAGCGTGACACCACGATGCCTGTAGCAATGGCAACA
ACGTTGCGCAAACTATTAACTGGCGAACTACTTACTCTAGCTTCCCGGCAACAATTAATAGACTGGATGG
AGGCGGATAAAGTTGCAGGACCACTTCTGCGCTCGGCCCTTCCGGCTGGCTGGTTTATTGCTGATAAATC
TGGAGCCGGTGAGCGTGGGTCTCGCGGTATCATTGCAGCACTGGGGCCAGATGGTAAGCCCTCCCGTATC
GTAGTTATCTACACGACGGGGAGTCAGGCAACTATGGATGAACGAAATAGACAGATCGCTGAGATAGGTG
CCTCACTGATTAAGCATTGGTAACTGTCAGACCAAGTTTACTCATATATACTTTAGATTGATTTAAAACT
TCATTTTTAATTTAAAAGGATCTAGGTGAAGATCCTTTTTGATAATCTCATGACCAAAATCCCTTAACGT
GAGTTTTCGTTCCACTGAGCGTCAGACCCCGTAGAAAAGATCAAAGGATCTTCTTGAGATCCTTTTTTTC
TGCGCGTAATCTGCTGCTTGCAAACAAAAAAACCACCGCTACCAGCGGTGGTTTGTTTGCCGGATCAAGA
GCTACCAACTCTTTTTCCGAAGGTAACTGGCTTCAGCAGAGCGCAGATACCAAATACTGTTCTTCTAGTG
TAGCCGTAGTTAGGCCACCACTTCAAGAACTCTGTAGCACCGCCTACATACCTCGCTCTGCTAATCCTGT
TACCAGTGGCTGCTGCCAGTGGCGATAAGTCGTGTCTTACCGGGTTGGACTCAAGACGATAGTTACCGGA
TAAGGCGCAGCGGTCGGGCTGAACGGGGGGTTCGTGCACACAGCCCAGCTTGGAGCGAACGACCTACACC
GAACTGAGATACCTACAGCGTGAGCTATGAGAAAGCGCCACGCTTCCCGAAGGGAGAAAGGCGGACAGGT
ATCCGGTAAGCGGCAGGGTCGGAACAGGAGAGCGCACGAGGGAGCTTCCAGGGGGAAACGCCTGGTATCT
TTATAGTCCTGTCGGGTTTCGCCACCTCTGACTTGAGCGTCGATTTTTGTGATGCTCGTCAGGGGGGCGG
AGCCTATGGAAAAACGCCAGCAACGCGGCCTTTTTACGGTTCCTGGCCTTTTGCTGGCCTTTTGCTCACA
TGGCTCGACAGATCT
