>Addgene plasmid #22367 | pCI-MOR251-1 | addgene partial sequence | sequence record 28200 | 22367 with T7
CCTACTTCTACGTGCCCTTCTCCAATGCGACGGGTGTGGTACGCGAATTCACGCGTATGGCAATAAACAA
TTCCACAACTGTGGTGGAGTTTGTCCTGCAGGGACTCTCTGAGGACCCTGGGCTCCAGGCTCTCTTCTTG
GCCTTTTTCTTGCTCCTTTACATCCTGGCTCTTGCAGGAAACACCCTCATCATCATAGCCATCAGCCTCA
ACCCAAGGCTTCACACACCCATGTATTTCTTCCTTGCAAACCTGGCCCTGTTGGACATCATCTGTACCTC
CACTGTTGTTCCCAAGCTGCTGGAGGGTTTGGTGGGTAAGAGCAGCCACATTTCTTATAAGGGATGCATG
ACCCAAGTCTTCTTCCTCATCTGGGTTCTAGGGGCTGAGCTGCTGCTGCTCACTGCCATGGCCTATGACC
GCTATGTGGCCATCTGCCGCCCACTGCACTACAACACACTGATGAGCTGGCCCATCTGTGTCCTGCTTGC
AGGTTTTGTGTGGGTGATTGGCATAGCCAACACATCTGTGCATATTGGCCTGCTGGTGCGACTCAATTTC
TGTGGCTCCAACCAAATTCGTCACTTCTTATGTGAAGTCCCAACACTGCTGCTTCTGTCTTGCAGCCCAA
CCACCCTCAACAACATTATGCTTGTCATCGCAGATGTTTTATTTTGGTGTGCTCAACTTTCTGTTGACTA
TGATATCCTACAGCTTCATCATTTCCAGCATCCTGCGCATTCGCTCAGCCCGAAG
